>Addgene plasmid #18299 | T4 Lysozyme N40-[AAAA] WT* | addgene partial sequence | sequence record 24087 | 18299 sequence with 3primeUP
GCTANGNAAAAGCCCGCTCATTAGGCGGGCTCAGATCTGCTCATGTTTGACAGCTTATCATCGATAAGCT
TCGGCAATAAATTCTTGATATGTTTTCATATGTTTCCTTTAAATATTTTAATTAGTAATTGTCTATTCAA
GTAATTGTGAATATACTATCACAATTCCAAGAGAAAGTAAACAGCTTTATAGATTTTTATACGCGTCCCA
AGTGCCAGTTCTAAACGTTGTAATGACTCGTTTTGCGCGATTAGGTGTTTGATTATACCATCTACTTTTA
GCTAAGTTAACTGCTGCTTCATCCCAGCGTTTTTGTTGAAGCATACGTAAAGAGTTAGTAAATCCTGCCA
CACCGGTTTCTCCCATTTGGAAAACCATATTAATCAATGCAGCGCGACGAACCGCATCAAGAGAATCATA
AACCGGTTTTAATTTAGCATTTCTCAGAATTCCGCGAACAGCAGCATCAACATCCTGATTAAAGAGTTTT
TCAGCCTCATCTTTTGTAATTACACCATTAGTATTACGCCCAATAGCTTTATCTAATTCAGATTTAGCAG
CTGCAGCTGCAGCATTAAGTGATGGACTTTTTGTAAGCAAATGACCGATGCCAATAGTGTAATAGCCTTC
TGTGTCTTTATAGATTTTAAGTCTAAGACCTTCATCTATACGTAACATTTCAAATATATTCATAATACCT
CCTAAGCATCGATGGATCCTGTTTCCTGTGTGAAATTGTTATCCGCTCACAATTCCACACATTATACGAG
CCGATGATTAATTGTCAACAGGGGGGATGGGGGAGTAAGCTGANCCTGTTTCCTGGGGGGAAATTGTTAT
CCNCTCACAATTCCNCACATTATACGAGCCGATGNATTAANTNGTCNACNGGGGGGGANGGGGGAGGNAA
GCTCNNCGANGGANCGANCCNGNTTNCCNGGGGGGAAATTGNTNANCCNCCCCNANTCCCCNCNTTNNAC
NAGCCGGAAG
