[The description below was written by a language model from this plasmid's Addgene catalogue record.]
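Description:
T4 Lysozyme N40-[AAAA] WT* is a bacterial expression plasmid built on the pHS1403 backbone (about 5 kb without insert) that carries an engineered variant of the bacteriophage T4 lysozyme gene (gene e), also recorded under the alternative name DH33. It is a high-copy plasmid maintained in E. coli under ampicillin selection. The record does not state the origin of replication or the promoter that drives expression, and no feature table is provided, so the regulatory architecture of the backbone cannot be described from the available information.

The insert is roughly 600 bp and was cloned by restriction digestion between BamHI at the 5′ end and HindIII at the 3′ end, both of which remain intact, so the cassette can be excised or swapped. According to the depositor's notes, the BamHI site sits 27 bp from the start codon and the HindIII site 115 bp from the stop codon, meaning the fragment includes short flanking untranslated regions around the coding sequence. The mutation designation N40-[AAAA] indicates an insertion of four alanine residues at or after Asn40. The "WT*" label denotes the background in which this was made; in the T4 lysozyme literature this conventionally refers to the cysteine-free pseudo-wild-type protein, although the record itself does not define the term. No affinity tags or fusion partners are listed.

The intended use is not stated, but constructs of this kind are typically used to produce the mutant enzyme in bacteria for studying how insertions affect protein structure, folding and stability.
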