Addgene plasmid #18299: T4 Lysozyme N40-[AAAA] WT*
Depositing lab: Brian Matthews. Depositing organization: University of Oregon.
Backbone
  Vector backbone: pHS1403
  Backbone size w/o insert (bp): 5000
  Vector type: Bacterial Expression
Growth in bacteria
  Bacterial resistance: Ampicillin, 100 μg/mL
  Growth temperature: 37°C
  Growth strain: DH5alpha
  Copy number: High Copy
Gene/Insert
  Gene/Insert name: T4 Lysozyme (alt name: DH33)
  Species: Bacteriophage T4
  Insert size (bp): 600
  Mutation: N40-[AAAA] WT*
  GenBank ID: NP_049736
  Entrez Gene: e (a.k.a. T4p123)
  Cloning method: Restriction Enzyme; 5′ cloning site BamHI (not destroyed); 3′ cloning site HindIII (not destroyed)
  Sequencing primers: 5′ na; 3′ GGCGTATCACGAGGCCC
Terms and licenses: Academic/Nonprofit Terms; Industry Terms: Not Available to Industry
Depositor comments: The BamHI site is 27 bp from the ATG and the HindIII site is 115 bp from the stop.
How to cite: T4 Lysozyme N40-[AAAA] WT* was a gift from Brian Matthews (Addgene plasmid # 18299 ; http://n2t.net/addgene:18299 ; RRID:Addgene_18299)
